Addgene plasmid #69894: pcDNA3.1(+) Laccase2 MCS-ZKSCAN1 548-847
Purpose: Expresses a miniature version of the ZKSCAN1 circular RNA in mammalian cells
Depositing lab: Jeremy Wilusz. Depositing organization: University of Pennsylvania. Publication: Combinatorial control of Drosophila circular RNA expression by intronic repeats, hnRNPs, and SR proteins. Kramer MC, Liang D, Tatomer DC, Gold B, March ZM, Cherry S, Wilusz JE. Genes Dev. 2015 Oct 8. 10.1101/gad.270421.115 PubMed 26450910.
Backbone
  Vector backbone: pcDNA3.1(+) Laccase2 MCS Exon Vector
  Backbone size w/o insert (bp): 6926
  Total vector size (bp): 7183
  Vector type: Mammalian Expression
Growth in bacteria
  Bacterial resistance: Ampicillin, 100 μg/mL
  Growth temperature: 37°C
  Growth strain: Top10
  Copy number: Unknown
Gene/Insert
  Gene/Insert name: ZKSCAN1
  Species: H. sapiens (human)
  Insert size (bp): 300
  Entrez Gene: stw (a.k.a. Dmel_CG42345, CG10398, CG10408, CG30437, CG32838, CG42345, Dmel\CG42345, Dmel_CG30437, Dmel_CG32838, Laccase2, MCO2, laccase2, str); ZKSCAN1 (a.k.a. KOX18, PHZ-37, ZNF139, ZNF36, ZSCAN33)
  Promoter: CMV
  Cloning method: Restriction Enzyme; 5′ cloning site PacI (not destroyed); 3′ cloning site SacII (not destroyed)
  Sequencing primers: 5′ CGCAAATGGGCGGTAGGCGTG
Terms and licenses: Academic/Nonprofit Terms; Industry Terms: Not Available to Industry
How to cite: pcDNA3.1(+) Laccase2 MCS-ZKSCAN1 548-847 was a gift from Jeremy Wilusz (Addgene plasmid # 69894 ; http://n2t.net/addgene:69894 ; RRID:Addgene_69894)
