[The description below was written by a language model from this plasmid's Addgene catalogue record and pLannotate feature annotations shown in this document.]
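Description:
pcDNA3.1(+) Laccase2 MCS-ZKSCAN1 548-847 is a 7.2 kb mammalian expression plasmid built on the pcDNA3.1(+) Laccase2 MCS Exon Vector and designed to produce a miniature version of the human ZKSCAN1 circular RNA in transfected mammalian cells. It is propagated in E. coli through a high-copy ColE1/pUC-type origin with ampicillin selection (AmpR under its own bla promoter). It also carries an f1 origin for single-stranded DNA production. An SV40 early promoter drives a neomycin/kanamycin phosphotransferase gene followed by the SV40 poly(A) signal, the standard pcDNA3.1 cassette that allows G418 selection of stably transfected cells. Small annotated fragments, such as the bom, lacI, lac promoter/operator, ble and truncated HIV-1 LTR matches, appear to be backbone remnants or short similarity hits rather than functional parts.

The expression unit consists of the CMV immediate-early enhancer and promoter, with a T7 promoter just downstream, and ends at the bovine growth hormone polyadenylation signal. Between these elements lies roughly 1.9 kb, of which only a ZKSCAN1 coding fragment is annotated. The catalogue describes the insert as a 300 bp human ZKSCAN1 segment, apparently positions 548–847 going by the name, cloned between PacI and SacII sites that are both retained. The unannotated flanking sequence presumably corresponds to the Drosophila Laccase2 (straw) intronic regions implied by the backbone name and gene listing. In this vector family, such flanking introns supply splice sites and repeats that promote backsplicing, so that the exon placed in the cloning site is circularised. The feature table does not label these introns explicitly. The construct serves as a minigene reporter for studying circular RNA biogenesis and for expressing a defined circular RNA in cells.
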