Features (pLannotate 1.2.2; 20 found; start..end, strand, type, name):
     28..80      -  misc_feature   bom (fragment): basis of mobility region from pBR322
    235..614     +  enhancer       CMV enhancer: human cytomegalovirus immediate early enhancer
    615..818     +  promoter       CMV promoter: human cytomegalovirus (CMV) immediate early promoter
    814..847     +  LTR            5' LTR (truncated) (fragment): truncated 5' long terminal repeat (LTR) from HIV-1
    863..881     +  promoter       T7 promoter: promoter for bacteriophage T7 RNA polymerase
   1664..1876    +  CDS            ZKSCAN1 (fragment): ZKSC1_HUMAN - Also known as KOX18, ZNF139, ZNF36. Experimental evidence at protein level: Swiss-Prot protein existence level 1. May be involved in transcriptional regulation. From Homo sapiens (Human).
   2783..3007    +  polyA_signal   bGH poly(A) signal: bovine growth hormone polyadenylation signal
   3011..3032    +  promoter       SV40 promoter (fragment): SV40 enhancer and early promoter
   3053..3481    +  rep_origin     f1 ori (sequence partly withheld): f1 bacteriophage origin of replication; arrow indicates direction of (+) strand synthesis
   3495..3824    +  promoter       SV40 promoter: SV40 enhancer and early promoter
   3891..4682    +  CDS            neo: KKA2_KLEPN - Also known as kan, nptII. Experimental evidence at protein level: Swiss-Prot protein existence level 1. Resistance to kanamycin, neomycin, paromomycin, ribostamycin, butirosin and gentamicin B. From Klebsiella pneumoniae.
   4706..4864    +  CDS            ble (fragment): BLE_KLEPN - Experimental evidence at protein level: Swiss-Prot protein existence level 1. Binding protein with a strong affinity to the bleomycin family of antibiotics. Binds to CL990; an antimitotic-antibiotic compound. From Klebsiella pneumoniae.
   4859..4980    +  polyA_signal   SV40 poly(A) signal: SV40 polyadenylation signal
   5053..5069    -  protein_bind   lac operator: The lac repressor binds to the lac operator to inhibit transcription in E. coli. This inhibition can be relieved by adding lactose or isopropyl-β-D-thiogalactopyranoside (IPTG). lac repressor encoded by lacI
   5077..5107    -  promoter       lac promoter: promoter for the E. coli lac operon
   5122..5143    -  protein_bind   CAP binding site: CAP binding activates transcription in the presence of cAMP. E. coli catabolite activator protein
   5156..5248    -  CDS            lacI (fragment): lac repressor; lacI; The lac repressor binds to the lac operator to inhibit transcription in E. coli. This inhibition can be relieved by adding lactose or isopropyl-β-D-thiogalactopyranoside (IPTG).
   5431..6016    -  rep_origin     ori: high-copy-number ColE1/pMB1/pBR322/pUC origin of replication
   6187..7047    -  CDS            AmpR: β-lactamase; bla; confers resistance to ampicillin, carbenicillin, and related antibiotics
   7048..7152    -  promoter       AmpR promoter: bla
>Addgene plasmid #69894 | pcDNA3.1(+) Laccase2 MCS-ZKSCAN1 548-847 | depositor full sequence | sequence record 127079 | pcDNA3.1(+) Laccase2 MCS-ZKSCAN1 548-847 sequence 7183 bps
GACGGATCGGGAGATCTCCCGATCCCCTATGGTGCACTCTCAGTACAATCTGCTCTGATGCCGCATAGTT
AAGCCAGTATCTGCTCCCTGCTTGTGTGTTGGAGGTCGCTGAGTAGTGCGCGAGCAAAATTTAAGCTACA
ACAAGGCAAGGCTTGACCGACAATTGCATGAAGAATCTGCTTAGGGTTAGGCGTTTTGCGCTGCTTCGCG
ATGTACGGGCCAGATATACGCGTTGACATTGATTATTGACTAGTTATTAATAGTAATCAATTACGGGGTC
ATTAGTTCATAGCCCATATATGGAGTTCCGCGTTACATAACTTACGGTAAATGGCCCGCCTGGCTGACCG
CCCAACGACCCCCGCCCATTGACGTCAATAATGACGTATGTTCCCATAGTAACGCCAATAGGGACTTTCC
ATTGACGTCAATGGGTGGAGTATTTACGGTAAACTGCCCACTTGGCAGTACATCAAGTGTATCATATGCC
AAGTACGCCCCCTATTGACGTCAATGACGGTAAATGGCCCGCCTGGCATTATGCCCAGTACATGACCTTA
TGGGACTTTCCTACTTGGCAGTACATCTACGTATTAGTCATCGCTATTACCATGGTGATGCGGTTTTGGC
AGTACATCAATGGGCGTGGATAGCGGTTTGACTCACGGGGATTTCCAAGTCTCCACCCCATTGACGTCAA
TGGGAGTTTGTTTTGGCACCAAAATCAACGGGACTTTCCAAAATGTCGTAACAACTCCGCCCCATTGACG
CAAATGGGCGGTAGGCGTGTACGGTGGGAGGTCTATATAAGCAGAGCTCTCTGGCTAACTAGAGAACCCA
CTGCTTACTGGCTTATCGAAATTAATACGACTCACTATAGGGAGACCCAAGCTGGCTAGCGTTTAAACTT
AAGCTTGGTACCGAGCTCGGATCCACTAGTCCAGTGTGGTGGAATTCCATTGAGAAATGACTGAGTTCCG
GTGCTCTCAAGTCATTGATCTTTGTCGACTTTTATTTGGTCTCTGTAATAACGACTTCAAAAACATTAAA
TTCTGTTGCGAAGCCAGTAAGCTACAAAAAGAAAAAACAAGAGAGAATGCTATAGTCGTATAGTATAGTT
TCCCGACTATCTGATACCCATTACTTATCTAGGGGGAATGCGAACCCAAAATTTTATCAGTTTTCTCGGA
TATCGATAGATATTGGGGAATAAATTTAAATAAATAAATTTTGGGCGGGTTTAGGGCGTGGCAAAAAGTT
TTTTGGCAAATCGCTAGAAATTTACAAGACTTATAAAATTATGAAAAAATACAACAAAATTTTAAACACG
TGGGCGTGACAGTTTTGGGCGGTTTTAGGGCGTTAGAGTAGGCGAGGACAGGGTTACATCGACTAGGCTT
TGATCCTGATCAAGAATATATATACTTTATACCGCTTCCTTCTACATGTTACCTATTTTTCAACGAATCT
AGTATACCTTTTTACTGTACGATTTATGGGTATAATAATAAGCTAAATCGAGACTAAGTTTTATTGTTAT
ATATATTTTTTTTATTTTATGCAGAAATTAATTAAGAATAGTAAAGAAACACATCATAAAACCTCCCAGG
ACATAAAGGTGAGCACAGACCCTGTTTGGATCAAGTCAGTTCCTGGAGCCTGAATGATGACTGCTGAATC
ACGGGAAGCCACGGGTCTGTCCCCACAGGCTGCACAGGAGAAGGATGGTATCGTAATAGTGAAGGTGGAA
GAGGAAGATGAGGAAGACCACATGTGGGGGCAGGATTCCACCCTACAGGACACGCCTCCTCCAGACCCAG
AGATATTCCGCCAACGCTTCAGGCGCTTCTGTTACCAGAACACTTTTGGGCCCCGCCGCGGAGCGTAAGT
ATTCAAAATTCCAAAATTTTTTACTAGAAATATTCGATTTTTTAATAGGCAGTTTCTATACTATTGTATA
CTATTGTAGATTCGTTGAAAAGTATGTAACAGGAAGAATAAAGCATTTCCGACCATGTAAAGTATATATA
TTCTTAATAAGGATCAATAGCCGAGTCGATCTCGCCATGTCCGTCTGTCTTATTATTTTATTACCGCCGA
GACATCAGGAACTATAAAAGCTAGAAGGATGAGTTTTAGCATACAGATTCTAGAGACAAGGACGCAGAGC
AAGTTTGTTGATCCATGCTGCCACGCTTTAACTTTCTCAAATTGCCCAAAACTGCCATGCCCACATTTTT
GAACTATTTTCGAAATTTTTTCATAATTGTATTACTCGTGTAAATTTCCATCAATTTGCCAAAAAACTTT
TTGTCACGCGTTAACGCCCTAAAGCCGCCAATTTGGTCACGCCCACACTATTGAACAATTATCAAATTTT
TTCTCATTTTATTCCCCAATATCTATCGATATCCCCGATTATGAAATTATTAAATTTCGCGTTCGCATTC
ACACTAGCTGAGTAACGAGTATCTGATAGTTGGGGAAATCGACTTATTTTTTATATACAATGAAAATGAA
TTTAATCATATGAATATCGATTATAGCTTTTTATTTAATATGAATATTTATTTGGGCTTAAGGTGTAACC
TCCTCGACATAAGACTCACATGGCGCAGGCACATTGAAGACAAAAATACTCATTGTCGGGTCTCGCACCC
TCCAGCAGCACCTAAAATTATGTCTTCAATTATTGCCAACATTGGAGACACAATTAGTCTGTGGCACCTC
AGGCGGCCGCTCGAGTCTAGAGGGCCCGTTTAAACCCGCTGATCAGCCTCGACTGTGCCTTCTAGTTGCC
AGCCATCTGTTGTTTGCCCCTCCCCCGTGCCTTCCTTGACCCTGGAAGGTGCCACTCCCACTGTCCTTTC
CTAATAAAATGAGGAAATTGCATCGCATTGTCTGAGTAGGTGTCATTCTATTCTGGGGGGTGGGGTGGGG
CAGGACAGCAAGGGGGAGGATTGGGAAGACAATAGCAGGCATGCTGGGGATGCGGTGGGCTCTATGGCTT
CTGAGGCGGAAAGAACCAGCTGGGGCTCTAGGGGGTATCCCC
[124 nt withheld, positions 3053-3176]
C
[91 nt withheld, positions 3178-3268]
A
[49 nt withheld, positions 3270-3318]
CCTTTGACGTTGGAGTCCACGTTCTTT
[37 nt withheld, positions 3346-3382]
ACCCTATCTCGGTCTATTCTTTTGATTTATAAGGGATTTTGCCGATTTCGGCCTATTGGTTAAAAAATGA
GCTGATTTAACAAAAATTTAACGCGAATTAATTCTGTGGAATGTGTGTCAGTTAGGGTGTGGAAAGTCCC
CAGGCTCCCCAGCAGGCAGAAGTATGCAAAGCATGCATCTCAATTAGTCAGCAACCAGGTGTGGAAAGTC
CCCAGGCTCCCCAGCAGGCAGAAGTATGCAAAGCATGCATCTCAATTAGTCAGCAACCATAGTCCCGCCC
CTAACTCCGCCCATCCCGCCCCTAACTCCGCCCAGTTCCGCCCATTCTCCGCCCCATGGCTGACTAATTT
TTTTTATTTATGCAGAGGCCGAGGCCGCCTCTGCCTCTGAGCTATTCCAGAAGTAGTGAGGAGGCTTTTT
TGGAGGCCTAGGCTTTTGCAAAAAGCTCCCGGGAGCTTGTATATCCATTTTCGGATCTGATCAAGAGACA
GGATGAGGATCGTTTCGCATGATTGAACAAGATGGATTGCACGCAGGTTCTCCGGCCGCTTGGGTGGAGA
GGCTATTCGGCTATGACTGGGCACAACAGACAATCGGCTGCTCTGATGCCGCCGTGTTCCGGCTGTCAGC
GCAGGGGCGCCCGGTTCTTTTTGTCAAGACCGACCTGTCCGGTGCCCTGAATGAACTGCAGGACGAGGCA
GCGCGGCTATCGTGGCTGGCCACGACGGGCGTTCCTTGCGCAGCTGTGCTCGACGTTGTCACTGAAGCGG
GAAGGGACTGGCTGCTATTGGGCGAAGTGCCGGGGCAGGATCTCCTGTCATCTCACCTTGCTCCTGCCGA
GAAAGTATCCATCATGGCTGATGCAATGCGGCGGCTGCATACGCTTGATCCGGCTACCTGCCCATTCGAC
CACCAAGCGAAACATCGCATCGAGCGAGCACGTACTCGGATGGAAGCCGGTCTTGTCGATCAGGATGATC
TGGACGAAGAGCATCAGGGGCTCGCGCCAGCCGAACTGTTCGCCAGGCTCAAGGCGCGCATGCCCGACGG
CGAGGATCTCGTCGTGACCCATGGCGATGCCTGCTTGCCGAATATCATGGTGGAAAATGGCCGCTTTTCT
GGATTCATCGACTGTGGCCGGCTGGGTGTGGCGGACCGCTATCAGGACATAGCGTTGGCTACCCGTGATA
TTGCTGAAGAGCTTGGCGGCGAATGGGCTGACCGCTTCCTCGTGCTTTACGGTATCGCCGCTCCCGATTC
GCAGCGCATCGCCTTCTATCGCCTTCTTGACGAGTTCTTCTGAGCGGGACTCTGGGGTTCGAAATGACCG
ACCAAGCGACGCCCAACCTGCCATCACGAGATTTCGATTCCACCGCCGCCTTCTATGAAAGGTTGGGCTT
CGGAATCGTTTTCCGGGACGCCGGCTGGATGATCCTCCAGCGCGGGGATCTCATGCTGGAGTTCTTCGCC
CACCCCAACTTGTTTATTGCAGCTTATAATGGTTACAAATAAAGCAATAGCATCACAAATTTCACAAATA
AAGCATTTTTTTCACTGCATTCTAGTTGTGGTTTGTCCAAACTCATCAATGTATCTTATCATGTCTGTAT
ACCGTCGACCTCTAGCTAGAGCTTGGCGTAATCATGGTCATAGCTGTTTCCTGTGTGAAATTGTTATCCG
CTCACAATTCCACACAACATACGAGCCGGAAGCATAAAGTGTAAAGCCTGGGGTGCCTAATGAGTGAGCT
AACTCACATTAATTGCGTTGCGCTCACTGCCCGCTTTCCAGTCGGGAAACCTGTCGTGCCAGCTGCATTA
ATGAATCGGCCAACGCGCGGGGAGAGGCGGTTTGCGTATTGGGCGCTCTTCCGCTTCCTCGCTCACTGAC
TCGCTGCGCTCGGTCGTTCGGCTGCGGCGAGCGGTATCAGCTCACTCAAAGGCGGTAATACGGTTATCCA
CAGAATCAGGGGATAACGCAGGAAAGAACATGTGAGCAAAAGGCCAGCAAAAGGCCAGGAACCGTAAAAA
GGCCGCGTTGCTGGCGTTTTTCCATAGGCTCCGCCCCCCTGACGAGCATCACAAAAATCGACGCTCAAGT
CAGAGGTGGCGAAACCCGACAGGACTATAAAGATACCAGGCGTTTCCCCCTGGAAGCTCCCTCGTGCGCT
CTCCTGTTCCGACCCTGCCGCTTACCGGATACCTGTCCGCCTTTCTCCCTTCGGGAAGCGTGGCGCTTTC
TCATAGCTCACGCTGTAGGTATCTCAGTTCGGTGTAGGTCGTTCGCTCCAAGCTGGGCTGTGTGCACGAA
CCCCCCGTTCAGCCCGACCGCTGCGCCTTATCCGGTAACTATCGTCTTGAGTCCAACCCGGTAAGACACG
ACTTATCGCCACTGGCAGCAGCCACTGGTAACAGGATTAGCAGAGCGAGGTATGTAGGCGGTGCTACAGA
GTTCTTGAAGTGGTGGCCTAACTACGGCTACACTAGAAGAACAGTATTTGGTATCTGCGCTCTGCTGAAG
CCAGTTACCTTCGGAAAAAGAGTTGGTAGCTCTTGATCCGGCAAACAAACCACCGCTGGTAGCGGTTTTT
TTGTTTGCAAGCAGCAGATTACGCGCAGAAAAAAAGGATCTCAAGAAGATCCTTTGATCTTTTCTACGGG
GTCTGACGCTCAGTGGAACGAAAACTCACGTTAAGGGATTTTGGTCATGAGATTATCAAAAAGGATCTTC
ACCTAGATCCTTTTAAATTAAAAATGAAGTTTTAAATCAATCTAAAGTATATATGAGTAAACTTGGTCTG
ACAGTTACCAATGCTTAATCAGTGAGGCACCTATCTCAGCGATCTGTCTATTTCGTTCATCCATAGTTGC
CTGACTCCCCGTCGTGTAGATAACTACGATACGGGAGGGCTTACCATCTGGCCCCAGTGCTGCAATGATA
CCGCGAGACCCACGCTCACCGGCTCCAGATTTATCAGCAATAAACCAGCCAGCCGGAAGGGCCGAGCGCA
GAAGTGGTCCTGCAACTTTATCCGCCTCCATCCAGTCTATTAATTGTTGCCGGGAAGCTAGAGTAAGTAG
TTCGCCAGTTAATAGTTTGCGCAACGTTGTTGCCATTGCTACAGGCATCGTGGTGTCACGCTCGTCGTTT
GGTATGGCTTCATTCAGCTCCGGTTCCCAACGATCAAGGCGAGTTACATGATCCCCCATGTTGTGCAAAA
AAGCGGTTAGCTCCTTCGGTCCTCCGATCGTTGTCAGAAGTAAGTTGGCCGCAGTGTTATCACTCATGGT
TATGGCAGCACTGCATAATTCTCTTACTGTCATGCCATCCGTAAGATGCTTTTCTGTGACTGGTGAGTAC
TCAACCAAGTCATTCTGAGAATAGTGTATGCGGCGACCGAGTTGCTCTTGCCCGGCGTCAATACGGGATA
ATACCGCGCCACATAGCAGAACTTTAAAAGTGCTCATCATTGGAAAACGTTCTTCGGGGCGAAAACTCTC
AAGGATCTTACCGCTGTTGAGATCCAGTTCGATGTAACCCACTCGTGCACCCAACTGATCTTCAGCATCT
TTTACTTTCACCAGCGTTTCTGGGTGAGCAAAAACAGGAAGGCAAAATGCCGCAAAAAAGGGAATAAGGG
CGACACGGAAATGTTGAATACTCATACTCTTCCTTTTTCAATATTATTGAAGCATTTATCAGGGTTATTG
TCTCATGAGCGGATACATATTTGAATGTATTTAGAAAAATAAACAAATAGGGGTTCCGCGCACATTTCCC
CGAAAAGTGCCACCTGACGTC
