>Addgene plasmid #69894 | pcDNA3.1(+) Laccase2 MCS-ZKSCAN1 548-847 | addgene partial sequence | sequence record 127078 | CMV-F 5'-CGCAAATGGGCGGTAGGCGTG-3'
ACTAGAGAACCCACTGCTTACTGGCTTATCGAAATTAATACGACTCACTATAGGGAGACCCAAGCTGGCT
AGCGTTTAAACTTAAGCTTGGTACCGAGCTCGGATCCACTAGTCCAGTGTGGTGGAATTCCATTGAGAAA
TGACTGAGTTCCGGTGCTCTCAAGTCATTGATCTTTGTCGACTTTTATTTGGTCTCTGTAATAACGACTT
CAAAAACATTAAATTCTGTTGCGAAGCCAGTAAGCTACAAAAAGAAAAAACAAGAGAGAATGCTATAGTC
GTATAGTATAGTTTCCCGACTATCTGATACCCATTACTTATCTAGGGGGAATGCGAACCCAAAATTTTAT
CAGTTTTCTCGGATATCGATAGATATTGGGGAATAAATTTAAATAAATAAATTTTGGGCGGGTTTAGGGC
GTGGCAAAAAGTTTTTTGGCAAATCGCTAGAAATTTACAAGACTTATAAAATTATGAAAAAATACAACAA
AATTTTAAACACGTGGGCGTGACAGTTTTGGGCGGTTTTAGGGCGTTAGAGTAGGCGAGGACAGGGTTAC
ATCGACTAGGCTTTGATCCTGATCAAGAATATATATACTTTATACCGCTTCCTTCTACATGTTACCTATT
TTTCAACGAATCTAGTATACCTTTTTACTGTACGATTTATGGGTATAATAATAAGCTAAATCGAGACTAA
GTTTTATTGTTATATATATTTTTTTTATTTTATGCAGA
