>Addgene plasmid #69894 | pcDNA3.1(+) Laccase2 MCS-ZKSCAN1 548-847 | addgene partial sequence | sequence record 127602 | Laccase2-R 5'-tcgactcggctattgatcct-3'
GCTTTATTCTTCCTGTTACATACTTTTCAACGAATCTACAATAGTATACAATAGTATAGAAACTGCCTAT
TAAAAAATCGAATATTTCTAGTAAAAAATTTTGGAATTTTGAATACTTACGCTCCGCGGCGGGGCCCAAA
AGTGTTCTGGTAACAGAAGCGCCTGAAGCGTTGGCGGAATATCTCTGGGTCTGGAGGAGGCGTGTCCTGT
AGGGTGGAATCCTGCCCCCACATGTGGTCTTCCTCATCTTCCTCTTCCACCTTCACTATTACGATACCAT
CCTTCTCCTGTGCAGCCTGTGGGGACAGACCCGTGGCTTCCCGTGATTCAGCAGTCATCATTCAGGCTCC
AGGAACTGACTTGATCCAAACAGGGTCTGTGCTCACCTTTATGTCCTGGGAGGTTTTATGATGTGTTTCT
TTACTATTCTTAATTAATTTCTGCATAAAATAAAAAAAATATATATAACAATAAAACTTAGTCTCGATTT
AGCTTATTATTATACCCATAAATCGTACAGTAAAAAGGTATACTAGATTCGTTGAAAAATAGGTAACATG
TAGAAGGAAGCGGTATAAAGTATATATATTCTTGATCAGGATCAAAGCCTAGTCGATGTAACCCTGTCCT
CGCCTACTCTAACGCCCTAAAACCGCCCAAAACTGTCACGCCCACGTGTTTAAAATTTTGTTGTATTTTT
TCATAATTTTATAAGTCTTGTAAATTTCTAGCGATTTGCCAAA
